Addgene plasmid #176296: pLX304-IRES-Td
Purpose: (Empty Backbone) pLX304 backbone with an IRES-Tdtomato cassette subcloned into the NheI-AgeI sites
Depositing lab: William Kaelin. Depositing organization: Dana-Farber Cancer Institute. Publication: Targeting oncoproteins with a positive selection assay for protein degraders. Koduri V, Duplaquet L, Lampson BL, Wang AC, Sabet AH, Ishoey M, Paulk J, Teng M, Harris IS, Endress JE, Liu X, Dasilva E, Paulo JA, Briggs KJ, Doench JG, Ott CJ, Zhang T, Donovan KA, Fischer ES, Gygi SP, Gray NS, Bradner J, Medin JA, Buhrlage SJ, Oser MG, Kaelin WG Jr. Sci Adv. 2021 Feb 5;7(6). pii: 7/6/eabd6263. doi: 10.1126/sciadv.abd6263. Print 2021 Feb. PubMed 33547076.
Backbone
  Vector backbone: pLX304
  Backbone manufacturer: None
  Backbone size (bp): 10000
  Modifications to backbone: an IRES-TdTomato cassette was sub cloned into the NheI-AgeI sites
  Vector type: Mammalian Expression, Lentiviral
  Promoter: CMV
  Selectable markers: Blasticidin
  Tag / fusion protein: V5 (C terminal on backbone)
Growth in bacteria
  Bacterial resistance: Chloramphenicol and Ampicillin, 25 & 100 μg/mL
  Growth temperature: 30°C
  Growth strain: ccdB Survival
  Growth instructions: Longer growth may be needed
  Copy number: High Copy
Gene/Insert
  Cloning method: Gateway Cloning
  Sequencing primers: 5′ CMV; 3′ attB2
Terms and licenses: Academic/Nonprofit Terms; Industry Terms: Not Available to Industry
How to cite: pLX304-IRES-Td was a gift from William Kaelin (Addgene plasmid # 176296 ; http://n2t.net/addgene:176296 ; RRID:Addgene_176296)
