[The description below was written by a language model from this plasmid's Addgene catalogue record and pLannotate feature annotations shown in this document.]
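Description:
pLX304-IRES-Td is an empty Gateway destination vector for lentiviral expression in mammalian cells. It was built from the pLX304 backbone by subcloning an IRES-tdTomato cassette into the NheI-AgeI sites. The sequenced record is about 11.4 kb, somewhat larger than the nominal 10 kb listed for the backbone. It is a third-generation, self-inactivating HIV-1 design. An RSV promoter drives a truncated 5' LTR, followed by the Ψ packaging signal with a gag fragment, the RRE for Rev-dependent export, a cPPT/CTS, a WPRE, and a ΔU3 3' LTR with a downstream SV40 poly(A) signal. In bacteria it replicates from a high-copy pUC-type origin, carries an f1 ori, and is selected with ampicillin. The unrecombined Gateway cassette adds chloramphenicol resistance and the ccdB toxin, which is why the plasmid is propagated in a ccdB-tolerant strain.

Within the provirus, the CMV enhancer/promoter sits upstream of an attR1-CmR-ccdB-attR2 cassette. An LR recombination with an entry clone replaces this cassette with an open reading frame of interest, and ccdB counter-selects against unrecombined plasmid. A V5 epitope lies immediately after attR2, so an insert lacking a stop codon acquires a C-terminal V5 tag. The EMCV IRES and tdTomato follow on the same transcript. Red-orange fluorescence therefore reports expression of the bicistronic message independently of the stability of the upstream protein. A separate hPGK promoter drives blasticidin S deaminase for selecting transduced cells. The associated publication concerns a positive selection assay for protein degraders; the record itself does not specify a particular insert or the vector's exact role in that work.
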