Features (pLannotate 1.2.2; 37 found; start..end, strand, type, name):
     65..368     +  enhancer       CMV enhancer: human cytomegalovirus immediate early enhancer
    369..572     +  promoter       CMV promoter: human cytomegalovirus (CMV) immediate early promoter
    595..719     +  protein_bind   attR1: mutant version of attR; recombination site for the Gateway® LR reaction LR Clonase™
    744..774     +  promoter       lac UV5 promoter: E. coli lac promoter with an "up" mutation
    798..827     +  promoter       cat promoter (fragment): promoter of the E. coli cat gene encoding chloramphenicol acetyltransferase
    828..1487    +  CDS            CmR: chloramphenicol acetyltransferase; cat; confers resistance to chloramphenicol
   1666..1824    +  CDS            ccdA (fragment): CCDA_ECO57 - Also known as H, letA. Experimental evidence at protein level: Swiss-Prot protein existence level 1. Antitoxin component of a type II toxin-antitoxin (TA) system which inhibits the post-segregational killing (PSK) of plasmid-free cells, also referred to as a plasmid addiction system. Binds to and blocks the activity of CcdB; will also remove bound CcdB protein from the CcdB-GyrA complex by forming a CcdA-CcdB complex, a process termed rejuvenation. Functions as a transcriptional corepressor for the ccdAB operon, repression also requires CcdB (By similarity). From Escherichia coli
   1829..2131    +  CDS            ccdB: CCDB_ECOLI - Also known as G, letB, letD. Experimental evidence at protein level: Swiss-Prot protein existence level 1. Toxic component of a type II toxin-antitoxin (TA) system, functioning in plasmid maintainence. Responsible for the post- segregational killing (PSK) of plasmid-free cells, also referred to as a plasmid addiction system. Half-life of over 2 hours. Cell killing by CcdB is accompanied by filamentation, defects in chromosome and plasmid segregation, defects in cell division, formation of anucleate cells, decreased DNA synthesis and plasmid loss. Interferes with the activity of DN
   2175..2299    -  protein_bind   attR2: mutant version of attR; recombination site for the Gateway® LR reaction LR Clonase™
   2301..2342    +  CDS            V5 tag: epitope tag from simian virus 5
   2493..2955    +  misc_feature   IRES: internal ribosome entry site (IRES) of the encephalomyocarditis virus (EMCV)
   2969..4396    +  CDS            tdTomato: tdTomato is a basic (constitutively fluorescent) orange fluorescent protein published in 2004, derived from Discosoma sp.. It is reported to be a somewhat slowly-maturing tandem dimer with low acid sensitivity.
   4422..5010    +  misc_feature   WPRE: woodchuck hepatitis virus posttranscriptional regulatory element
   5061..5080    +  misc_feature   cPPT/CTS (fragment): central polypurine tract and central termination sequence of HIV-1
   5082..5315    +  LTR            3' LTR (ΔU3): self-inactivating 3' long terminal repeat (LTR) from HIV-1
   5393..5514    +  polyA_signal   SV40 poly(A) signal: SV40 polyadenylation signal
   5554..5689    +  rep_origin     SV40 ori: SV40 origin of replication
   5710..5728    -  promoter       T7 promoter: promoter for bacteriophage T7 RNA polymerase
   5736..5891    +  CDS            lacZα (fragment): LacZα fragment of β-galactosidase; lacZ fragment
   5896..6324    +  rep_origin     f1 ori (sequence partly withheld): f1 bacteriophage origin of replication; arrow indicates direction of (+) strand synthesis
   6377..6481    +  promoter       AmpR promoter: bla
   6482..7342    +  CDS            AmpR: β-lactamase; bla; confers resistance to ampicillin, carbenicillin, and related antibiotics
   7513..8101    +  rep_origin     ori: high-copy-number ColE1/pMB1/pBR322/pUC origin of replication
   8284..8376    +  CDS            lacI (fragment): lac repressor; lacI; The lac repressor binds to the lac operator to inhibit transcription in E. coli. This inhibition can be relieved by adding lactose or isopropyl-β-D-thiogalactopyranoside (IPTG).
   8389..8410    +  protein_bind   CAP binding site: CAP binding activates transcription in the presence of cAMP. E. coli catabolite activator protein
   8425..8455    +  promoter       lac promoter: promoter for the E. coli lac operon
   8459..8481    +  protein_bind   lac operator (fragment): The lac repressor binds to the lac operator to inhibit transcription in E. coli. This inhibition can be relieved by adding lactose or isopropyl-β-D-thiogalactopyranoside (IPTG). lac repressor encoded by lacI
   8524..8542    +  promoter       T3 promoter: promoter for bacteriophage T3 RNA polymerase
   8570..8796    +  promoter       RSV promoter: Rous sarcoma virus enhancer/promoter
   8797..8977    +  LTR            5' LTR (truncated): truncated 5' long terminal repeat (LTR) from HIV-1
   9024..9149    +  misc_feature   HIV-1 Ψ: packaging signal of human immunodeficiency virus type 1
   9133..9496    +  CDS            HIV-1 gag (fragment): gag protein from human immunodeficiency virus 1; gag
   9642..9875    +  misc_feature   RRE: The Rev response element (RRE) of HIV-1 allows for Rev-dependent mRNA export from the nucleus to the cytoplasm.
  10252..10278   +  CDS            Rev (fragment): human immunodeficiency virus 1 (HIV-1) Rev protein; rev; enhances nuclear export of unspliced and incompletely spliced viral mRNAs
  10279..10779   +  promoter       hPGK promoter: human phosphoglycerate kinase 1 promoter
  10791..11186   +  CDS            BSD: blasticidin S deaminase; Aspergillus terreus BSD; confers resistance to blasticidin
  11246..11363   +  misc_feature   cPPT/CTS: central polypurine tract and central termination sequence of HIV-1
>Addgene plasmid #176296 | pLX304-IRES-Td | addgene full sequence | sequence record 388346 | Addgene NGS Result
CCCGGGGTTATTAATAGTAATCAATTACGGGGTCATTAGTTCATAGCCCATATATGGAGTTCCGCGTTAC
ATAACTTACGGTAAATGGCCCGCCTGGCTGACCGCCCAACGACCCCCGCCCATTGACGTCAATAATGACG
TATGTTCCCATAGTAACGCCAATAGGGACTTTCCATTGACGTCAATGGGTGGAGTATTTACGGTAAACTG
CCCACTTGGCAGTACATCAAGTGTATCATATGCCAAGTACGCCCCCTATTGACGTCAATGACGGTAAATG
GCCCGCCTGGCATTATGCCCAGTACATGACCTTATGGGACTTTCCTACTTGGCAGTACATCTACGTATTA
GTCATCGCTATTACCATGGTGATGCGGTTTTGGCAGTACATCAATGGGCGTGGATAGCGGTTTGACTCAC
GGGGATTTCCAAGTCTCCACCCCATTGACGTCAATGGGAGTTTGTTTTGGCACCAAAATCAACGGGACTT
TCCAAAATGTCGTAACAACTCCGCCCCATTGACGCAAATGGGCGGTAGGCGTGTACGGTGGGAGGTCTAT
ATAAGCAGAGCTCTCTGGCTAACTGTCGGGATCAACAAGTTTGTACAAAAAAGCTGAACGAGAAACGTAA
AATGATATAAATATCAATATATTAAATTAGATTTTGCATAAAAAACAGACTACATAATACTGTAAAACAC
AACATATCCAGTCACTATGGCGGCCGCATTAGGCACCCCAGGCTTTACACTTTATGCTTCCGGCTCGTAT
AATGTGTGGATTTTGAGTTAGGATCCGTCGAGATTTTCAGGAGCTAAGGAAGCTAAAATGGAGAAAAAAA
TCACTGGATATACCACCGTTGATATATCCCAATGGCATCGTAAAGAACATTTTGAGGCATTTCAGTCAGT
TGCTCAATGTACCTATAACCAGACCGTTCAGCTGGATATTACGGCCTTTTTAAAGACCGTAAAGAAAAAT
AAGCACAAGTTTTATCCGGCCTTTATTCACATTCTTGCCCGCCTGATGAATGCTCATCCGGAATTCCGTA
TGGCAATGAAAGACGGTGAGCTGGTGATATGGGATAGTGTTCACCCTTGTTACACCGTTTTCCATGAGCA
AACTGAAACGTTTTCATCGCTCTGGAGTGAATACCACGACGATTTCCGGCAGTTTCTACACATATATTCG
CAAGATGTGGCGTGTTACGGTGAAAACCTGGCCTATTTCCCTAAAGGGTTTATTGAGAATATGTTTTTCG
TCTCAGCCAATCCCTGGGTGAGTTTCACCAGTTTTGATTTAAACGTGGCCAATATGGACAACTTCTTCGC
CCCCGTTTTCACCATGGGCAAATATTATACGCAAGGCGACAAGGTGCTGATGCCGCTGGCGATTCAGGTT
CATCATGCCGTTTGTGATGGCTTCCATGTCGGCAGAATGCTTAATGAATTACAACAGTACTGCGATGAGT
GGCAGGGCGGGGCGTAAAGATCTGGATCCGGCTTACTAAAAGCCAGATAACAGTATGCGTATTTGCGCGC
TGATTTTTGCGGTATAAGAATATATACTGATATGTATACCCGAAGTATGTCAAAAAGAGGTATGCTATGA
AGCAGCGTATTACAGTGACAGTTGACAGCGACAGCTATCAGTTGCTCAAGGCATATATGATGTCAATATC
TCCGGTCTGGTAAGCACAACCATGCAGAATGAAGCCCGTCGTCTGCGTGCCGAACGCTGGAAAGCGGAAA
ATCAGGAAGGGATGGCTGAGGTCGCCCGGTTTATTGAAATGAACGGCTCTTTTGCTGACGAGAACAGGGG
CTGGTGAAATGCAGTTTAAGGTTTACACCTATAAAAGAGAGAGCCGTTATCGTCTGTTTGTGGATGTACA
GAGTGATATTATTGACACGCCCGGGCGACGGATGGTGATCCCCCTGGCCAGTGCACGTCTGCTGTCAGAT
AAAGTCTCCCGTGAACTTTACCCGGTGGTGCATATCGGGGATGAAAGCTGGCGCATGATGACCACCGATA
TGGCCAGTGTGCCGGTCTCCGTTATCGGGGAAGAAGTGGCTGATCTCAGCCACCGCGAAAATGACATCAA
AAACGCCATTAACCTGATGTTCTGGGGAATATAAATGTCAGGCTCCCTTATACACAGCCAGTCTGCAGGT
CGACCATAGTGACTGGATATGTTGTGTTTTACAGTATTATGTAGTCTGTTTTTTATGCAAAATCTAATTT
AATATATTGATATTTATATCATTTTACGTTTCTCGTTCAGCTTTCTTGTACAAAGTGGTTGGTAAGCCTA
TCCCTAACCCTCTCCTCGGTCTCGATTCTACGTAGTAATGAGCTAGCCGCTACGTAAATTCCGCCCCCCC
CCCCCTCTCCCTCCCCCCCCCCTAACGTTACTGGCCGAAGCCGCTTGGAATAAGGCCGGTGTGCGTTTGT
CTATATGTTATTTTCCACCATATTGCCGTCTTTTGGCAATGTGAGGGCCCGGAAACCTGGCCCTGTCTTC
TTGACGAGCATTCCTAGGGGTCTTTCCCCTCTCGCCAAAGGAATGCAAGGTCTGTTGAATGTCGTGAAGG
AAGCAGTTCCTCTGGAAGCTTCTTGAAGACAAACAACGTCTGTAGCGACCCTTTGCAGGCAGCGGAACCC
CCCACCTGGCGACAGGTGCCTCTGCGGCCAAAAGCCACGTGTATAAGATACACCTGCAAAGGCGGCACAA
CCCCAGTGCCACGTTGTGAGTTGGATAGTTGTGGAAAGAGTCAAATGGCTCTCCTCAAGCGTATTCAACA
AGGGGCTGAAGGATGCCCAGAAGGTACCCCATTGTATGGGATCTGATCTGGGGCCTCGGTGCACATGCTT
TACATGTGTTTAGTCGAGGTTAAAAAAACGTCTAGGCCCCCCGAACCACGGGGACGTGGTTTTCCTTTGA
AAAACACGATGATAATATGGCCACAACCATGGTGAGCAAGGGCGAGGAGGTCATCAAAGAGTTCATGCGC
TTCAAGGTGCGCATGGAGGGCTCCATGAACGGCCACGAGTTCGAGATCGAGGGCGAGGGCGAGGGCCGCC
CCTACGAGGGCACCCAGACCGCCAAGCTGAAGGTGACCAAGGGCGGCCCCCTGCCCTTCGCCTGGGACAT
CCTGTCCCCCCAGTTCATGTACGGCTCCAAGGCGTACGTGAAGCACCCCGCCGACATCCCCGATTACAAG
AAGCTGTCCTTCCCCGAGGGCTTCAAGTGGGAGCGCGTGATGAACTTCGAGGACGGCGGTCTGGTGACCG
TGACCCAGGACTCCTCCCTGCAGGACGGCACGCTGATCTACAAGGTGAAGATGCGCGGCACCAACTTCCC
CCCCGACGGCCCCGTAATGCAGAAGAAGACCATGGGCTGGGAGGCCTCCACCGAGCGCCTGTACCCCCGC
GACGGCGTGCTGAAGGGCGAGATCCACCAGGCCCTGAAGCTGAAGGACGGCGGCCACTACCTGGTGGAGT
TCAAGACCATCTACATGGCCAAGAAGCCCGTGCAACTGCCCGGCTACTACTACGTGGACACCAAGCTGGA
CATCACCTCCCACAACGAGGACTACACCATCGTGGAACAGTACGAGCGCTCCGAGGGCCGCCACCACCTG
TTCCTGGGGCATGGCACCGGCAGCACCGGCAGCGGCAGCTCCGGCACCGCCTCCTCCGAGGACAACAACA
TGGCCGTCATCAAAGAGTTCATGCGCTTCAAGGTGCGCATGGAGGGCTCCATGAACGGCCACGAGTTCGA
GATCGAGGGCGAGGGCGAGGGCCGCCCCTACGAGGGCACCCAGACCGCCAAGCTGAAGGTGACCAAGGGC
GGCCCCCTGCCCTTCGCCTGGGACATCCTGTCCCCCCAGTTCATGTACGGCTCCAAGGCGTACGTGAAGC
ACCCCGCCGACATCCCCGATTACAAGAAGCTGTCCTTCCCCGAGGGCTTCAAGTGGGAGCGCGTGATGAA
CTTCGAGGACGGCGGTCTGGTGACCGTGACCCAGGACTCCTCCCTGCAGGACGGCACGCTGATCTACAAG
GTGAAGATGCGCGGCACCAACTTCCCCCCCGACGGCCCCGTAATGCAGAAGAAGACCATGGGCTGGGAGG
CCTCCACCGAGCGCCTGTACCCCCGCGACGGCGTGCTGAAGGGCGAGATCCACCAGGCCCTGAAGCTGAA
GGACGGCGGCCACTACCTGGTGGAGTTCAAGACCATCTACATGGCCAAGAAGCCCGTGCAACTGCCCGGC
TACTACTACGTGGACACCAAGCTGGACATCACCTCCCACAACGAGGACTACACCATCGTGGAACAGTACG
AGCGCTCCGAGGGCCGCCACCACCTGTTCCTGTACGGCATGGACGAGCTGTACAAGTAAACCGGTGGCGC
GTTAAGTCGACAATCAACCTCTGGATTACAAAATTTGTGAAAGATTGACTGGTATTCTTAACTATGTTGC
TCCTTTTACGCTATGTGGATACGCTGCTTTAATGCCTTTGTATCATGCTATTGCTTCCCGTATGGCTTTC
ATTTTCTCCTCCTTGTATAAATCCTGGTTGCTGTCTCTTTATGAGGAGTTGTGGCCCGTTGTCAGGCAAC
GTGGCGTGGTGTGCACTGTGTTTGCTGACGCAACCCCCACTGGTTGGGGCATTGCCACCACCTGTCAGCT
CCTTTCCGGGACTTTCGCTTTCCCCCTCCCTATTGCCACGGCGGAACTCATCGCCGCCTGCCTTGCCCGC
TGCTGGACAGGGGCTCGGCTGTTGGGCACTGACAATTCCGTGGTGTTGTCGGGGAAATCATCGTCCTTTC
CTTGGCTGCTCGCCTGTGTTGCCACCTGGATTCTGCGCGGGACGTCCTTCTGCTACGTCCCTTCGGCCCT
CAATCCAGCGGACCTTCCTTCCCGCGGCCTGCTGCCGGCTCTGCGGCCTCTTCCGCGTCTTCGCCTTCGC
CCTCAGACGAGTCGGATCTCCCTTTGGGCCGCCTCCCCGCGTCGACTTTAAGACCAATGACTTACAAGGC
AGCTGTAGATCTTAGCCACTTTTTAAAAGAAAAGGGGGGACTGGAAGGGCTAATTCACTCCCAACGAAGA
CAAGATCTGCTTTTTGCTTGTACTGGGTCTCTCTGGTTAGACCAGATCTGAGCCTGGGAGCTCTCTGGCT
AACTAGGGAACCCACTGCTTAAGCCTCAATAAAGCTTGCCTTGAGTGCTTCAAGTAGTGTGTGCCCGTCT
GTTGTGTGACTCTGGTAACTAGAGATCCCTCAGACCCTTTTAGTCAGTGTGGAAAATCTCTAGCAGTACG
TATAGTAGTTCATGTCATCTTATTATTCAGTATTTATAACTTGCAAAGAAATGAATATCAGAGAGTGAGA
GGAACTTGTTTATTGCAGCTTATAATGGTTACAAATAAAGCAATAGCATCACAAATTTCACAAATAAAGC
ATTTTTTTCACTGCATTCTAGTTGTGGTTTGTCCAAACTCATCAATGTATCTTATCATGTCTGGCTCTAG
CTATCCCGCCCCTAACTCCGCCCATCCCGCCCCTAACTCCGCCCAGTTCCGCCCATTCTCCGCCCCATGG
CTGACTAATTTTTTTTATTTATGCAGAGGCCGAGGCCGCCTCGGCCTCTGAGCTATTCCAGAAGTAGTGA
GGAGGCTTTTTTGGAGGCCTAGGGACGTACCCAATTCGCCCTATAGTGAGTCGTATTACGCGCGCTCACT
GGCCGTCGTTTTACAACGTCGTGACTGGGAAAACCCTGGCGTTACCCAACTTAATCGCCTTGCAGCACAT
CCCCCTTTCGCCAGCTGGCGTAATAGCGAAGAGGCCCGCACCGATCGCCCTTCCCAACAGTTGCGCAGCC
TGAATGGCGAATGGG
[124 nt withheld, positions 5896-6019]
C
[91 nt withheld, positions 6021-6111]
A
[49 nt withheld, positions 6113-6161]
CCTTTGACGTTGGAGTCCACGTTCTTT
[37 nt withheld, positions 6189-6225]
ACCCTATCTCGGTCTATTCTTTTGATTTATAAGGGATTTTGCCGATTTCGGCCTATTGGTTAAAAAATGA
GCTGATTTAACAAAAATTTAACGCGAATTTTAACAAAATATTAACGCTTACAATTTAGGTGGCACTTTTC
GGGGAAATGTGCGCGGAACCCCTATTTGTTTATTTTTCTAAATACATTCAAATATGTATCCGCTCATGAG
ACAATAACCCTGATAAATGCTTCAATAATATTGAAAAAGGAAGAGTATGAGTATTCAACATTTCCGTGTC
GCCCTTATTCCCTTTTTTGCGGCATTTTGCCTTCCTGTTTTTGCTCACCCAGAAACGCTGGTGAAAGTAA
AAGATGCTGAAGATCAGTTGGGTGCACGAGTGGGTTACATCGAACTGGATCTCAACAGCGGTAAGATCCT
TGAGAGTTTTCGCCCCGAAGAACGTTTTCCAATGATGAGCACTTTTAAAGTTCTGCTATGTGGCGCGGTA
TTATCCCGTATTGACGCCGGGCAAGAGCAACTCGGTCGCCGCATACACTATTCTCAGAATGACTTGGTTG
AGTACTCACCAGTCACAGAAAAGCATCTTACGGATGGCATGACAGTAAGAGAATTATGCAGTGCTGCCAT
AACCATGAGTGATAACACTGCGGCCAACTTACTTCTGACAACGATCGGAGGACCGAAGGAGCTAACCGCT
TTTTTGCACAACATGGGGGATCATGTAACTCGCCTTGATCGTTGGGAACCGGAGCTGAATGAAGCCATAC
CAAACGACGAGCGTGACACCACGATGCCTGTAGCAATGGCAACAACGTTGCGCAAACTATTAACTGGCGA
ACTACTTACTCTAGCTTCCCGGCAACAATTAATAGACTGGATGGAGGCGGATAAAGTTGCAGGACCACTT
CTGCGCTCGGCCCTTCCGGCTGGCTGGTTTATTGCTGATAAATCTGGAGCCGGTGAGCGTGGGTCTCGCG
GTATCATTGCAGCACTGGGGCCAGATGGTAAGCCCTCCCGTATCGTAGTTATCTACACGACGGGGAGTCA
GGCAACTATGGATGAACGAAATAGACAGATCGCTGAGATAGGTGCCTCACTGATTAAGCATTGGTAACTG
TCAGACCAAGTTTACTCATATATACTTTAGATTGATTTAAAACTTCATTTTTAATTTAAAAGGATCTAGG
TGAAGATCCTTTTTGATAATCTCATGACCAAAATCCCTTAACGTGAGTTTTCGTTCCACTGAGCGTCAGA
CCCCGTAGAAAAGATCAAAGGATCTTCTTGAGATCCTTTTTTTCTGCGCGTAATCTGCTGCTTGCAAACA
AAAAAACCACCGCTACCAGCGGTGGTTTGTTTGCCGGATCAAGAGCTACCAACTCTTTTTCCGAAGGTAA
CTGGCTTCAGCAGAGCGCAGATACCAAATACTGTTCTTCTAGTGTAGCCGTAGTTAGGCCACCACTTCAA
GAACTCTGTAGCACCGCCTACATACCTCGCTCTGCTAATCCTGTTACCAGTGGCTGCTGCCAGTGGCGAT
AAGTCGTGTCTTACCGGGTTGGACTCAAGACGATAGTTACCGGATAAGGCGCAGCGGTCGGGCTGAACGG
GGGGTTCGTGCACACAGCCCAGCTTGGAGCGAACGACCTACACCGAACTGAGATACCTACAGCGTGAGCT
ATGAGAAAGCGCCACGCTTCCCGAAGGGAGAAAGGCGGACAGGTATCCGGTAAGCGGCAGGGTCGGAACA
GGAGAGCGCACGAGGGAGCTTCCAGGGGGAAACGCCTGGTATCTTTATAGTCCTGTCGGGTTTCGCCACC
TCTGACTTGAGCGTCGATTTTTGTGATGCTCGTCAGGGGGGCGGAGCCTATGGAAAAACGCCAGCAACGC
GGCCTTTTTACGGTTCCTGGCCTTTTGCTGGCCTTTTGCTCACATGTTCTTTCCTGCGTTATCCCCTGAT
TCTGTGGATAACCGTATTACCGCCTTTGAGTGAGCTGATACCGCTCGCCGCAGCCGAACGACCGAGCGCA
GCGAGTCAGTGAGCGAGGAAGCGGAAGAGCGCCCAATACGCAAACCGCCTCTCCCCGCGCGTTGGCCGAT
TCATTAATGCAGCTGGCACGACAGGTTTCCCGACTGGAAAGCGGGCAGTGAGCGCAACGCAATTAATGTG
AGTTAGCTCACTCATTAGGCACCCCAGGCTTTACACTTTATGCTTCCGGCTCGTATGTTGTGTGGAATTG
TGAGCGGATAACAATTTCACACAGGAAACAGCTATGACCATGATTACGCCAAGCGCGCAATTAACCCTCA
CTAAAGGGAACAAAAGCTGGAGCTGCAAGCTTAATGTAGTCTTATGCAATACTCTTGTAGTCTTGCAACA
TGGTAACGATGAGTTAGCAACATGCCTTACAAGGAGAGAAAAAGCACCGTGCATGCCGATTGGTGGAAGT
AAGGTGGTACGATCGTGCCTTATTAGGAAGGCAACAGACGGGTCTGACATGGATTGGACGAACCACTGAA
TTGCCGCATTGCAGAGATATTGTATTTAAGTGCCTAGCTCGATACATAAACGGGTCTCTCTGGTTAGACC
AGATCTGAGCCTGGGAGCTCTCTGGCTAACTAGGGAACCCACTGCTTAAGCCTCAATAAAGCTTGCCTTG
AGTGCTTCAAGTAGTGTGTGCCCGTCTGTTGTGTGACTCTGGTAACTAGAGATCCCTCAGACCCTTTTAG
TCAGTGTGGAAAATCTCTAGCAGTGGCGCCCGAACAGGGACTTGAAAGCGAAAGGGAAACCAGAGGAGCT
CTCTCGACGCAGGACTCGGCTTGCTGAAGCGCGCACGGCAAGAGGCGAGGGGCGGCGACTGGTGAGTACG
CCAAAAATTTTGACTAGCGGAGGCTAGAAGGAGAGAGATGGGTGCGAGAGCGTCAGTATTAAGCGGGGGA
GAATTAGATCGCGATGGGAAAAAATTCGGTTAAGGCCAGGGGGAAAGAAAAAATATAAATTAAAACATAT
AGTATGGGCAAGCAGGGAGCTAGAACGATTCGCAGTTAATCCTGGCCTGTTAGAAACATCAGAAGGCTGT
AGACAAATACTGGGACAGCTACAACCATCCCTTCAGACAGGATCAGAAGAACTTAGATCATTATATAATA
CAGTAGCAACCCTCTATTGTGTGCATCAAAGGATAGAGATAAAAGACACCAAGGAAGCTTTAGACAAGAT
AGAGGAAGAGCAAAACAAAAGTAAGACCACCGCACAGCAAGCGGCCGCTGATCTTCAGACCTGGAGGAGG
AGATATGAGGGACAATTGGAGAAGTGAATTATATAAATATAAAGTAGTAAAAATTGAACCATTAGGAGTA
GCACCCACCAAGGCAAAGAGAAGAGTGGTGCAGAGAGAAAAAAGAGCAGTGGGAATAGGAGCTTTGTTCC
TTGGGTTCTTGGGAGCAGCAGGAAGCACTATGGGCGCAGCGTCAATGACGCTGACGGTACAGGCCAGACA
ATTATTGTCTGGTATAGTGCAGCAGCAGAACAATTTGCTGAGGGCTATTGAGGCGCAACAGCATCTGTTG
CAACTCACAGTCTGGGGCATCAAGCAGCTCCAGGCAAGAATCCTGGCTGTGGAAAGATACCTAAAGGATC
AACAGCTCCTGGGGATTTGGGGTTGCTCTGGAAAACTCATTTGCACCACTGCTGTGCCTTGGAATGCTAG
TTGGAGTAATAAATCTCTGGAACAGATTTGGAATCACACGACCTGGATGGAGTGGGACAGAGAAATTAAC
AATTACACAAGCTTAATACACTCCTTAATTGAAGAATCGCAAAACCAGCAAGAAAAGAATGAACAAGAAT
TATTGGAATTAGATAAATGGGCAAGTTTGTGGAATTGGTTTAACATAACAAATTGGCTGTGGTATATAAA
ATTATTCATAATGATAGTAGGAGGCTTGGTAGGTTTAAGAATAGTTTTTGCTGTACTTTCTATAGTGAAT
AGAGTTAGGCAGGGATATTCACCATTATCGTTTCAGACCCACCTCCCAACCCCGAGGGGACCCTTGCGCC
TTTTCCAAGGCAGCCCTGGGTTTGCGCAGGGACGCGGCTGCTCTGGGCGTGGTTCCGGGAAACGCAGCGG
CGCCGACCCTGGGTCTCGCACATTCTTCACGTCCGTTCGCAGCGTCACCCGGATCTTCGCCGCTACCCTT
GTGGGCCCCCCGGCGACGCTTCCTGCTCCGCCCCTAAGTCGGGAAGGTTCCTTGCGGTTCGCGGCGTGCC
GGACGTGACAAACGGAAGCCGCACGTCTCACTAGTACCCTCGCAGACGGACAGCGCCAGGGAGCAATGGC
AGCGCGCCGACCGCGATGGGCTGTGGCCAATAGCGGCTGCTCAGCAGGGCGCGCCGAGAGCAGCGGCCGG
GAAGGGGCGGTGCGGGAGGCGGGGTGTGGGGCGGTAGTGTGGGCCCTGTTCCTGCCCGCGCGGTGTTCCG
CATTCTGCAAGCCTCCGGAGCGCACGTCGGCAGTCGGCTCCCTCGTTGACCGAATCACCGACCTCTCTCC
CCAGGGGGTACCACCATGGCCAAGCCTTTGTCTCAAGAAGAATCCACCCTCATTGAAAGAGCAACGGCTA
CAATCAACAGCATCCCCATCTCTGAAGACTACAGCGTCGCCAGCGCAGCTCTCTCTAGCGACGGCCGCAT
CTTCACTGGTGTCAATGTATATCATTTTACTGGGGGACCTTGTGCAGAACTCGTGGTGCTGGGCACTGCT
GCTGCTGCGGCAGCTGGCAACCTGACTTGTATCGTCGCGATCGGAAATGAGAACAGGGGCATCTTGAGCC
CCTGCGGACGGTGCCGACAGGTGCTTCTCGATCTGCATCCTGGGATCAAAGCCATAGTGAAGGACAGTGA
TGGACAGCCGACGGCAGTTGGGATTCGTGAATTGCTGCCCTCTGGTTATGTGTGGGAGGGCCTGCAGCTG
CAGTAGTAAGAATTCTAGATCTTGAGACAAATGGCAGTATTCATCCACAATTTTAAAAGAAAAGGGGGGA
TTGGGGGGTACAGTGCAGGGGAAAGAATAGTAGACATAATAGCAACAGACATACAAACTAAAGAATTACA
AAAACAAATTACAAAAATTCAAAATTTTCGGGTTTATTACAGGGACAGCAGAGATCCACTTTGGCGCCGG
CTCGAGGGGG
